Addgene plasmid #69739: pIC241
Purpose: Retroviral expression of Sgo-1
Depositing lab: Iain Cheeseman. Depositing organization: Whitehead Institute for Biomedical Research.
Backbone
  Vector backbone: pJAG98 (pBABEblast)
  Vector type: Mammalian Expression, Retroviral
  Selectable markers: Blasticidin
Growth in bacteria
  Bacterial resistance: Ampicillin, 100 μg/mL
  Growth temperature: 37°C
  Growth strain: NEB Stable
  Copy number: High Copy
Gene/Insert
  Gene/Insert name: Sgo-1 (alt name: IMAGE 3461987)
  Species: H. sapiens (human)
  Insert size (bp): 1398
  Entrez Gene: SGO1 (a.k.a. CAID, NY-BR-85, SGO, SGOL1)
  Tag / fusion protein: eYFP-TEV-S (N terminal on insert)
  Cloning method: Restriction Enzyme; 5′ cloning site XhoI (not destroyed); 3′ cloning site EcoRI (not destroyed)
  Sequencing primers: 5′ EGFP-C; 3′ pBABE 3'
Terms and licenses: Academic/Nonprofit Terms; Industry Terms: Not Available to Industry
How to cite: pIC241 was a gift from Iain Cheeseman (Addgene plasmid # 69739 ; http://n2t.net/addgene:69739 ; RRID:Addgene_69739)
