[The description below was written by a language model from this plasmid's Addgene catalogue record.]
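Description:
pIC241 is a retroviral mammalian expression plasmid built on pJAG98, a derivative of pBABEblast, and designed to deliver a tagged form of human Sgo-1 (SGO1, shugoshin 1) into mammalian cells. It is maintained in bacteria as a high-copy plasmid under ampicillin selection, and transduced mammalian cells are selected with blasticidin. As a pBABE-type vector, it would be expected to carry retroviral long terminal repeats and a packaging signal, so that the transcript can be packaged into virus particles in a suitable packaging cell line and integrated into the target cell genome. No feature table accompanies this record, however, so the specific promoter driving the insert and the arrangement of the blasticidin cassette are not stated.

The insert is a 1398 bp human SGO1 coding sequence derived from an IMAGE cDNA clone, placed between XhoI and EcoRI sites that were both preserved during cloning. It is fused at its N terminus to an eYFP-TEV-S tag. This is a tripartite module in which the yellow fluorescent protein allows live or fixed-cell localization of the fusion, the S tag provides a second affinity handle, and the intervening TEV protease site permits release of the bait from the fluorescent protein moiety during tandem purification.

The stated purpose is retroviral expression of Sgo-1. The tag design is consistent with generating stable cell lines for imaging the protein and for affinity purification of it and its binding partners, although the record does not describe specific experiments.
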