>Addgene plasmid #69739 | pIC241 | depositor partial sequence | sequence record 123485 | ORF
ATGTTAGTTTTAGCTTTGGAAAATGAAAAATCCAAAGTGAAAGAAGCCCAAGATATCATCCTACAGCTGA
GAAAAGAATGTTACTATCTCACATGTCAGCTATATGCATTGAAAGGAAAACTTACATCACAACAAACAGT
AGAACCTGCTCAGAACCAGGAAATATGTTCCTCTGGAATGGACCCCAATAGTGATGACAGCTCCAGAAAT
TTATTTGTGAAGGATTTACCGCAAATTCCTCTTGAAGAAACTGAACTTCCAGGACAAGGAGAATCATTTC
AAATAGAAGATCAGATACCTACTATTCCTCAAGACACACTGGGAGTTGATTTTGATTCAGGTGAAGCTAA
GTCTACTGATAATGTCTTACCTAGAACTGTATCTGTTCGTAGCAGTTTAAAGAAACATTGTAACAGTATA
TGTCAGTTTGATAGCTTGGATGATTTTGAAACCAGTCATTTGGCAGGGAAGTCTTTTGAATTCGAAAGAG
TTGGATTTTTAGACCCACTAGTAAACATGCACATACCTGAAAATGTACAACACAATGCTTGTCAATGGAG
CAAGGACCAAGTTAACTTATCACCAAAGCTGATTCAGCCAGGAACGTTTACTAAAACAAAAGAAGACATT
TTAGAATCTAAATCTGAACAAACTAAAAGTAAGCAAAGAGATACACAAGAAAGAAAAAGAGAAGAGAAAA
GAAAAGCTAACAGGAGAAAATCAAAACGTATGTCAAAATATAAAGAGAATAAAAGCGAAAATAAAAAAAC
TGTTCCCCAAAAAAAAATGCACAAATCTGTCAGTTCCAATGATGCTTACAATTTTAATTTGGAAGAGGGT
GTTCATCTTACTCCTTTCCGACAAAAAGTGAGCAATGACTCTAATAGAGAAGAAAACAACGAGTCTGAAG
TGAGCCTCTGTGAATCAAGTGGTTCAGGAGATGATTCCGATGACCTCTATTTGCCCACTTGCAAGTACAT
TCAGAATCCCACGAGCAATTCAGATAGACCAGTCACCAGGCCTCTAGCTAAAAGAGCACTGAAATACACA
GATGAAAAAGAGACGGAGGGTTCTAAGCCAACAAAAACTCCTACCACTACACCACCTGAAACTCAGCAGT
CACCTCATCTTAGCCTGAAGGATATCACCAATGTCTCCTTGTATCCTGTTGTGAAAATCAGAAGACTTTC
TCTTTCTCCAAAAAAGAATAAAGCAAGCCCAGCAGTGGCTCTGCCTAAACGTAGGTGCACAGCCAGCGTG
AACTATAAGGAGCCCACCCTCGCTTCGAAACTGAGAAGAGGGGACCCTTTTACAGATTTGTGTTTTTTGA
ATTCTCCTATTTTCAAGCAGAAAAAGGATTTGAGACGTTCTAAAAAAAGTATGAAACAAATACAATGA
