>Addgene plasmid #69739 | pIC241 | addgene partial sequence | sequence record 128829 | EGFP-C 5'-CATGGTCCTGCTGGAGTTCGTG-3'
ACGAGCTGTCAGTCCGGAGGGGATCGGTGGAGCTCCACCGGTGGCGGCCGCTCTAGAGAGAATCTTTATT
TTCAGGGCGCCGCCAAATTCAAAGAAACCGCTGCTGCTAAATTCGAACGCCAGCACATGGACAGCGGAGG
TGGAGGTACTAGTCTCGAGATGGCCAAGGAAAGATGCCTGAAAAAGTCCTTTCAAGATAGTCTTGAAGAC
ATAAAGAAGCGAATGAAAGAGAAAAGGAATAAAAACTTGGCAGAGATTGGCAAACGCAGGTCTTTTATAG
CTGCACCATGCCAAATAATCACCAACACTTCTACACTGCTGAAAAATTACCAAGACAACAACAAAATGTT
AGTTTTAGCTTTGGAAAATGAAAAATCCAAAGTGAAAGAAGCCCAAGATATCATCCTACAGCTGAGAAAA
GAATGTTACTATCTCACATGTCAGCTATATGCATTGAAAGGAAAACTTACATCACAACAAACAGTAGAAC
CTGCTCAGAACCAGGAAATATGTTCCTCTGGAATGGACCCCAATAGTGATGACAGCTCCAGAAATTTATT
TGTGAAGGATTTACCGCAAATTCCTCTTGAAGAAACTGAACTTCCAGGACAAGGAGAATCATTTCAAATA
GAAGATCAGATACCTACTATTCCTCAAGACACACTGGGAGTTGATTTTGATTCAGGTGAAGCTAAGTCTA
CTGATAATGTCTTACCTAGAACTGTATCTGTTCGTAGCAGTTTAAAGAAACATTGTAACAGTATATGTCA
GTTTGATAGCTTGGATGATTTTGAAACCAGTCATTTGGCAGGGAAGTCTTTTGAATTCGAAAGAGTTGGA
TTTTTAGACCCACTAGTAAACATGCACATACCTGAAAATGTACAACACAATGCTTGTCAATGG
