>Addgene plasmid #69739 | pIC241 | addgene partial sequence | sequence record 128831 | pBABE3 5'-ACCCTAACTGACACACATTCC-3'
GCATTCATTTTATGTTTCAGGTTCAGGGGGAGGTGTGGGAGGTTTTTTAAAGCAAGTAAAAACCTCTACA
AATGTGGTATGGCTGATTATGATCAGTTATCTAGATCCGGTGGATCCCGGGCCCGCGGTACCGTCGACTG
CAGAATTCGAAGCTTCCTTCATTGTATTTGTTTCATACTTTTTTTAGAACGTCTCAAATCCTTTTTCTGC
TTGAAAATAGGAGAATTCAAAAAACACAAATCTGTAAAAGGGTCCCCTCTTCTCAGTTTCGAAGCGAGGG
TGGGCTCCTTATAGTTCACGCTGGCTGTGCACCTACGTTTAGGCAGAGCCACTGCTGGGCTTGCTTTATT
CTTTTTTGGAGAAAGAGAAAGTCTTCTGATTTTCACAACAGGATACAAGGAGACATTGGTGATATCCTTC
AGGCTAAGATGAGGTGACTGCTGAGTTTCAGGTGGTGTAGTGGTAGGAGTTTTTGTTGGCTTAGAACCCT
CCGTCTCTTTTTCATCTGTGTATTTCAGTGCTCTTTTAGCTAGAGGCCTGGTGACTGGTCTATCTGAATT
GCTCGTGGGATTCTGAATGTACTTGCAAGTGGGCAAATAGAGGTCATCGGAATCATCTCCTGAACCACTT
GATTCACAGAGGCTCACTTCAGACTCGTTGTTTTCTTCTCTATTAGAGTCATTGCTCACTTTTTGTCGGA
AAGGAGTAAGATGAACACCCTCTTCCAAATTAAAATTGTAAGCATCATTGGAACTGACAGATTTGTGCAT
TTTT
